>Addgene plasmid #117371 | pmiRGLO-TMEM134-201 | addgene full sequence | sequence record 231522 | Addgene NGS Result
GTAGAGGATCGAGATCTACCGGGTAGGGGAGGCGCTTTTCCCAAGGCAGTCTGGAGCATGCGCTTTAGCA
GCCCCGCTGGGCACTTGGCGCTACACAAGTGGCCTCTGGCCTCGCACACATTCCACATCCACCGGTAGGC
GCCAACCGGCTCCGTTCTTTGGTGGCCCCTTCGCGCCACCTTCTACTCCTCCCCTAGTCAGGAAGTTCCC
CCCCGCCCCGCAGCTCGCGTCGTGCAGGACGTGACAAATGGAAGTAGCACGTCTCACTAGTCTCGTGCAG
ATGGACAGCACCGCTGAGCAATGGAAGCGGGTAGGCCTTTGGGGCAGCGGCCAATAGCAGCTTTGCTCCT
TCGCTTTCTGGGCTCAGAGGCTGGGAAGGGGTGGGTCCGGGGGCGGGCTCAGGGGCGGGCTCAGGGGCGG
GGCGGGCGCCCGAAGGTCCTCCGGAGGCCCGGCATTCTGCACGCTTCAAAAGCGCACGTCTGCCGCGCTG
TTCTCCTCTTCCTCATCTCCGGGCCTTTCGACCTGCAGCCCAAGCTTGGCAATCCGGTACTGTTGGTAAA
GCCACCATGGAAGATGCCAAAAACATTAAGAAGGGCCCAGCGCCATTCTACCCACTCGAAGACGGGACCG
CCGGCGAGCAGCTGCACAAAGCCATGAAGCGCTACGCCCTGGTGCCCGGCACCATCGCCTTTACCGACGC
ACATATCGAGGTGGACATTACCTACGCCGAGTACTTCGAGATGAGCGTTCGGCTGGCAGAAGCTATGAAG
CGCTATGGGCTGAATACAAACCATCGGATCGTGGTGTGCAGCGAGAATAGCTTGCAGTTCTTCATGCCCG
TGTTGGGTGCCCTGTTCATCGGTGTGGCTGTGGCCCCAGCTAACGACATCTACAACGAGCGCGAGCTGCT
GAACAGCATGGGCATCAGCCAGCCCACCGTCGTATTCGTGAGCAAGAAAGGGCTGCAAAAGATCCTCAAC
GTGCAAAAGAAGCTACCGATCATACAAAAGATCATCATCATGGATAGCAAGACCGACTACCAGGGCTTCC
AAAGCATGTACACCTTCGTGACTTCCCATTTGCCACCCGGCTTCAACGAGTACGACTTCGTGCCCGAGAG
CTTCGACCGGGACAAAACCATCGCCCTGATCATGAACAGTAGTGGCAGTACCGGATTGCCCAAGGGCGTA
GCCCTACCGCACCGCACCGCTTGTGTCCGATTCAGTCATGCCCGCGACCCCATCTTCGGCAACCAGATCA
TCCCCGACACCGCTATCCTCAGCGTGGTGCCATTTCACCACGGCTTCGGCATGTTCACCACGCTGGGCTA
CTTGATCTGCGGCTTTCGGGTCGTGCTCATGTACCGCTTCGAGGAGGAGCTATTCTTGCGCAGCTTGCAA
GACTATAAGATTCAATCTGCCCTGCTGGTGCCCACACTATTTAGCTTCTTCGCTAAGAGCACTCTCATCG
ACAAGTACGACCTAAGCAACTTGCACGAGATCGCCAGCGGCGGGGCGCCGCTCAGCAAGGAGGTAGGTGA
GGCCGTGGCCAAACGCTTCCACCTACCAGGCATCCGCCAGGGCTACGGCCTGACAGAAACAACCAGCGCC
ATTCTGATCACCCCCGAAGGGGACGACAAGCCTGGCGCAGTAGGCAAGGTGGTGCCCTTCTTCGAGGCTA
AGGTGGTGGACTTGGACACCGGTAAGACACTGGGTGTGAACCAGCGCGGCGAGCTGTGCGTCCGTGGCCC
CATGATCATGAGCGGCTACGTTAACAACCCCGAGGCTACAAACGCTCTCATCGACAAGGACGGCTGGCTG
CACAGCGGCGACATCGCCTACTGGGACGAGGACGAGCACTTCTTCATCGTGGACCGGCTGAAGAGCCTGA
TCAAATACAAGGGCTACCAGGTAGCCCCAGCCGAACTGGAGAGCATCCTGCTGCAACACCCCAACATCTT
CGACGCCGGGGTCGCCGGCCTGCCCGACGACGATGCCGGCGAGCTGCCCGCCGCAGTCGTCGTGCTGGAA
CACGGTAAAACCATGACCGAGAAGGAGATCGTGGACTATGTGGCCAGCCAGGTTACAACCGCCAAGAAGC
TGCGCGGTGGTGTTGTGTTCGTGGACGAGGTGCCTAAAGGACTGACCGGCAAGTTGGACGCCCGCAAGAT
CCGCGAGATTCTCATTAAGGCCAAGAAGGGCGGCAAGATCGCCGTGTAATTCTAGTTGTTTAAACGAGCT
CGTCGCGGCGCAGCGTGGACCCCTTGCGCCCATGGGGGCGCCCCTCTTGCCCTGTTCCGTTCCCCTCATC
TCAAGGGAAGAGGCCCTCCAGGACCCTCGAAACCCCAGCCCCTAGGGAGTTTGCTCAGGAAGTTCGGGGC
ATGCAGGCCTGGCCCTGGGAAAGCCGCCCGTCGCCTGCTCTGTGCCTTAACTTATTCTCGGGCCGTGCGG
CTGCTAGGTTGCTGTTATTTTGTGCTAATAAAAGAGTAATTAATTCCACCAGAGGCAATTGCTCTCCTCC
TGTCCTGCCACTGCTAGCCCAGCCCACCAGCCTGACCACAGCCCCCCTCCCAAGGACTGACCCTGACGCT
GAAGGGCTTCGAGCACCACCGAACGCGTGGCAGCCCTGATGCTGAGGCTTGCCCAAGGGCACGGGGCATG
TTAGGGGCAGAGCTGGGCGTAGGACTCCTGCCTTGCCAGCCAGGAGCCGGCCGGAACAGCCTGCCCCACC
CCCAGCCCTTGGATGACTCAACCAGCCCGTCTCTGTCTGGTGGCCCTGGCCGAGGGCACGCAGAGATGAC
GCAGGCCTGGGACCTGGAGGCTGGTATCCTAGTTCCAGCCTGGCTCTGGGGCCCTGGGCTGCCACAGCCA
GCCCTGAATGTGGGCCATGTCAAGGCAATGGCCCAGCCCCCTCCACCCACTGCCCTCCTTCCCAGTCCCA
GAGGTTGGGAGAACCTGGGGGCAGAGGGCATAGGAAGCCGCGCCTGACAGACACCCTCAGTGGTCAAAGA
CTTAGAAATGCAGAACGTTAGAAACAAACCATCTCAGAATTTTGGAACATCAGCATTTCAGAATCTTACG
AAACAAGAAACAGAATCTTTGAGAAACCTGAAATCTGAGATCATAGTAGCTACCAGTTATCAATTTGTTG
AAAGACCCCAGGATGGCCGGGCACGGTGGCTCAAGCCTGTAATCCTAGCACTTTGAGAGGCCAAGGTGGG
AGGATCGCTTGAGCCCAGGAGTTCGCGACCAACCTGGACAACATGGCGAGAACCCATCTCTATTTAAAAA
AAAAAAAAGAAAAGAAAATATACTAGGCCCTGCGCTAAGCACTGAACACGGGTTATATCTTGTAATCTTC
ACTACCTCCGTCCCATTTTACAGATAAGGACTGACTCACCCAAGGACAGCCAGCAGGTGGTAGGTAGAAT
TAGGAACGTAGCCCAGGGCTCTTCCCATGACACTGTCGGGGAGGGAGAAGGAAACCGGCACTGAGCTGGT
CTCCCCTACCGGCCAACCAAGAGGCTGGCTGAGTGAGCAAGGGTTGGGAGGCCCTGTTGGTGCACCTGCC
CGTACTGTCTATCTCCCCCACCAAAACACGGGTCCCACAAACCACTGTCTGCAGCACCCAACACAGCGGG
GCCTTCAGGATTCTGAGTTAGAGGAATGGACACCCAGACTCTTGCTCTCGCTCCCACCTTTCCAGGCCCC
GCAGACTTCCCACCCTCATCCCCCATTCAAGGCACTTAGGGGGCACCCATTGGATGCAGGAACTCCTAAA
CCAGTGGTCCCCCAACTAGCTATGGTAAAGGACCAGTTTTCATTTCTAATCCATCACGGTCCAGTACTTT
CATAAGAAGAACTAGCCGGGTGCCGTGCCTCATGCCTGTAATCCCAGCACTTTGAGAGGCCACGGTGGGA
GGATCACTTGAGCCCAGGAGTTCGAGACCAACCTGGGAAACATGGGAAAACCCCATCTCTACAAAAAATA
CAAAAACTTAGCCAGGCATGGTGGGGCGCCTGTAGTCCCACCCACTTGCGAGGCTGGAGTGGGAGGATCA
CGGAGCCTGGGAGGCTGCAGTGGAGTCATGATTGCACCACTGCACTCCAGCCTGGAAGACAGACTGAGAC
CTATTTAAAAAATAAATAAATAAATAACATAAAAATTTTAAAAACTAGAAAAATGAAATAAAAAACATAC
AGAGGCTGGGCGTGGTGGCTCATGCCTGCAATCCCAGCACTTTGGGAGGCCGAGGCAGGTGAATCATGAG
GTCAGGAGTTCGAGACCAGCCTGGCCAACAGGGTGAAATCCCATTTCTATTAAAAATACAAAAAAATTAC
CGGGCATGGTGGTGCGCACCTGTAATCCCAGCTACTCAGGAGGCTGAGGCAGGAGAATCGCTTGAACCCG
GGAGGCAGAGGTTGCAGTGAGCCGAGATCACGCCACTACACTCCAGCCTGAGCGACAGAGCGAGACTCTG
TCTCCAAAAAAAAAAAAATACAGAATACAAGTCCACAGTTTATCAGATTAATTAGACATAAAATTACATT
TCAATAAATATAATCAGAACAAACATAGGAAAAAGGAAAAATGACAAAAACCATTGAATATGAACAAACA
GGCAATTAACACAGAATCGCAGCTAACAACTTTTTACTCCTTGTTTTTTTTTTTTTTGTTTTTTTTTTGA
GACGAGTCTCACTGTCTCCCAGGCTGGAGTGCAGTGGCCCGATCTCGGCTCACTGCATCCTCTGCCTCCC
GGTTTAAGCGATTCTCATGCCTCAGCCTTCTCAGTAGCTGCGACTACAGGCACATGCCACCATGCCCAGC
TAATCTTTGTATTTTTAGTAGAGACAGGGTTTCACTATGTTGGCCAGGCTGGTCTCCAACCCCTGAGCCA
CCTCGCCCGACTTCATTCTACAGTCTTAACAGAAAGCAATTTCAGAAGTGGTGATTCCCATCATTAGAAG
TCTGCGTTAGGAATCAGCAAGGTATAGTCCACAGAGTGGTTTTTATATTTTGTAATGGTTGGAGAAAAGT
CAAAGAATAATAAGATTTTATGACATAAAATTATATAAAATTCAAATTTCCATGTCAATAAATGAAGTTT
TACTGTTATTTATTAAAATTTCTGATATAGCCACAAGTCGACCTGCAGGCATGCAAGCTGATCCGGCTGC
TAACAAAGCCCGAAAGGAAGCTGAGTTGGCTGCTGCCACCGCTGAGCAATAACTAGCATAACCCCTTGGG
GCGGCCGCTTCGAGCAGACATGATAAGATACATTGATGAGTTTGGACAAACCACAACTAGAATGCAGTGA
AAAAAATGCTTTATTTGTGAAATTTGTGATGCTATTGCTTTATTTGTAACCATTATAAGCTGCAATAAAC
AAGTTAACAACAACAATTGCATTCATTTTATGTTTCAGGTTCAGGGGGAGATGTGGGAGGTTTTTTTAAG
CAAGTAAAACCTCTACAAATGTGGTAAAATCGAATTTTAACAAAATATTAACGCTTACAATTTCCTGATG
CGGTATTTTCTCCTTACGCATCTGTGCGGTATTTCACACCGCATACGCGGATCTGCGCAGCACCATGGCC
TGAAATAACCTCTGAAAGAGGAACTTGGTTAGGTACCTTCTGAGGCGGAAAGAACCAGCTGTGGAATGTG
TGTCAGTTAGGGTGTGGAAAGTCCCCAGGCTCCCCAGCAGGCAGAAGTATGCAAAGCATGCATCTCAATT
AGTCAGCAACCAGGTGTGGAAAGTCCCCAGGCTCCCCAGCAGGCAGAAGTATGCAAAGCATGCATCTCAA
TTAGTCAGCAACCATAGTCCCGCCCCTAACTCCGCCCATCCCGCCCCTAACTCCGCCCAGTTCCGCCCAT
TCTCCGCCCCATGGCTGACTAATTTTTTTTATTTATGCAGAGGCCGAGGCCGCCTCGGCCTCTGAGCTAT
TCCAGAAGTAGTGAGGAGGCTTTTTTGGAGGCCTAGGCTTTTGCAAAAAGCTTGATTCTTCTGACACAAC
AGTCTCGAACCAAAGGCTGGAGCCACCATGGCTTCCAAGGTGTACGACCCCGAGCAACGCAAACGCATGA
TCACTGGGCCTCAGTGGTGGGCTCGCTGCAAGCAAATGAACGTGCTGGACTCCTTCATCAACTACTATGA
TTCCGAGAAGCACGCCGAGAACGCCGTGATTTTTCTGCATGGTAACGCTGCCTCCAGCTACCTGTGGAGG
CACGTCGTGCCTCACATCGAGCCCGTGGCTAGATGCATCATCCCTGATCTGATCGGAATGGGTAAGTCCG
GCAAGAGCGGGAATGGCTCATATCGCCTCCTGGATCACTACAAGTACCTCACCGCTTGGTTCGAGCTGCT
GAACCTTCCAAAGAAAATCATCTTTGTGGGCCACGACTGGGGGGCTTGTCTGGCCTTTCACTACTCCTAC
GAGCACCAAGACAAGATCAAGGCCATCGTCCATGCTGAGAGTGTCGTGGACGTGATCGAGTCCTGGGACG
AGTGGCCTGACATCGAGGAGGATATCGCCCTGATCAAGAGCGAAGAGGGCGAGAAAATGGTGCTTGAGAA
TAACTTCTTCGTCGAGACCATGCTCCCAAGCAAGATCATGCGGAAACTGGAGCCTGAGGAGTTCGCTGCC
TACCTGGAGCCATTCAAGGAGAAGGGCGAGGTTAGACGGCCTACCCTCTCCTGGCCTCGCGAGATCCCTC
TCGTTAAGGGAGGCAAGCCCGACGTCGTCCAGATTGTCCGCAACTACAACGCCTACCTTCGGGCCAGCGA
CGATCTGCCTAAGATGTTCATCGAGTCCGACCCTGGGTTCTTTTCCAACGCTATTGTCGAGGGAGCTAAG
AAGTTCCCTAACACCGAGTTCGTGAAGGTGAAGGGCCTCCACTTCAGCCAGGAGGACGCTCCAGATGAAA
TGGGTAAGTACATCAAGAGCTTCGTGGAGCGCGTGCTGAAGAACGAGCAGACCGGTGGTGGGAGCGGAGG
TGGCGGATCAGGTGGCGGAGGCTCCGGAGGGATTGAACAAGATGGATTGCACGCAGGTTCTCCGGCCGCT
TGGGTGGAGAGGCTATTCGGCTATGACTGGGCACAACAGACAATCGGCTGCTCTGATGCCGCCGTGTTCC
GGCTGTCAGCGCAGGGGCGCCCGGTTCTTTTTGTCAAGACCGACCTGTCCGGTGCCCTGAATGAACTGCA
GGACGAGGCAGCGCGGCTATCGTGGCTGGCCACGACGGGCGTTCCTTGCGCAGCTGTGCTCGACGTTGTC
ACTGAAGCGGGAAGGGACTGGCTGCTATTGGGCGAAGTGCCGGGGCAGGATCTCCTGTCATCTCACCTTG
CTCCTGCCGAGAAAGTATCCATCATGGCTGATGCAATGCGGCGGCTGCATACGCTTGATCCGGCTACCTG
CCCATTCGACCACCAAGCGAAACATCGCATCGAGCGAGCACGTACTCGGATGGAAGCCGGTCTTGTCGAT
CAGGATGATCTGGACGAAGAGCATCAGGGGCTCGCGCCAGCCGAACTGTTCGCCAGGCTCAAGGCGCGCA
TGCCCGACGGCGAGGATCTCGTCGTGACCCATGGCGATGCCTGCTTGCCGAATATCATGGTGGAAAATGG
CCGCTTTTCTGGATTCATCGACTGTGGCCGGCTGGGTGTGGCGGACCGCTATCAGGACATAGCGTTGGCT
ACCCGTGATATTGCTGAAGAGCTTGGCGGCGAATGGGCTGACCGCTTCCTCGTGCTTTACGGTATCGCCG
CTCCCGATTCGCAGCGCATCGCCTTCTATCGCCTTCTTGACGAGTTCTTCTGAGCGGGACTCTGGGGTTC
GAAATGACCGACCAAGCGACGCCCAACCTGCCATCACGATGGCCGCAATAAAATATCTTTATTTTCATTA
CATCTGTGTGTTGGTTTTTTGTGTGAATCGATAGCGATAAGGATCCTCTTTGCGCTTGCGTTTTCCCTTG
TCCAGATAGCCCAGTAGCTGACATTCATCCGGGGTCAGCACCGTTTCTGCGGACTGGCTTTCTACGTAAT
GGTTTCTTAGACGTCAGGTGGCACTTTTCGGGGAAATGTGCGCGGAACCCCTATTTGTTTATTTTTCTAA
ATACATTCAAATATGTATCCGCTCATGAGACAATAACCCTGATAAATGCTTCAATAATATTGAAAAAGGA
AGAGTATGAGTATTCAACATTTCCGTGTCGCCCTTATTCCCTTTTTTGCGGCATTTTGCCTTCCTGTTTT
TGCTCACCCAGAAACGCTGGTGAAAGTAAAAGATGCTGAAGATCAGTTGGGTGCACGAGTGGGTTACATC
GAACTGGATCTCAACAGCGGTAAGATCCTTGAGAGTTTTCGCCCCGAAGAACGTTTTCCAATGATGAGCA
CTTTCAAAGTTCTGCTATGTGGCGCGGTATTATCCCGTATTGACGCCGGGCAAGAGCAACTCGGTCGCCG
CATACACTATTCTCAGAATGACTTGGTTGAGTACTCACCAGTCACAGAAAAGCATCTTACGGATGGCATG
ACAGTAAGAGAATTATGCAGTGCTGCCATAACCATGAGTGATAACACTGCGGCCAACTTACTTCTGACAA
CTATCGGAGGACCGAAGGAGCTAACCGCTTTTTTGCACAACATGGGGGATCATGTAACTCGCCTTGATCG
TTGGGAACCGGAGCTGAATGAAGCCATACCAAACGACGAGCGTGACACCACGATGCCTGTAGCAATGGCA
ACAACGTTGCGCAAACTATTAACTGGCGAACTACTTACTCTAGCTTCCCGGCAACAATTAATAGACTGGA
TGGAGGCGGATAAAGTTGCAGGACCACTTCTGCGCTCGGCCCTTCCGGCTGGCTGGTTTATTGCTGATAA
ATCTGGAGCCGGTGAGCGTGGGTCTCGCGGTATCATTGCAGCACTGGGGCCAGATGGTAAGCCCTCCCGT
ATCGTAGTTATCTACACGACGGGGAGTCAGGCAACTATGGATGAACGAAATAGACAGATCGCTGAGATAG
GTGCCTCACTGATTAAGCATTGGTAATTCGAAATGACCGACCAAGCGACGCCCAACCGGTATCAGCTCAC
TCAAAGGCGGTAATACGGTTATCCACAGAATCAGGGGATAACGCAGGAAAGAACATGTGAGCAAAAGGCC
AGCAAAAGGCCAGGAACCGTAAAAAGGCCGCGTTGCTGGCGTTTTTCCATAGGCTCCGCCCCCCTGACGA
GCATCACAAAAATCGACGCTCAAGTCAGAGGTGGCGAAACCCGACAGGACTATAAAGATACCAGGCGTTT
CCCCCTGGAAGCTCCCTCGTGCGCTCTCCTGTTCCGACCCTGCCGCTTACCGGATACCTGTCCGCCTTTC
TCCCTTCGGGAAGCGTGGCGCTTTCTCATAGCTCACGCTGTAGGTATCTCAGTTCGGTGTAGGTCGTTCG
CTCCAAGCTGGGCTGTGTGCACGAACCCCCCGTTCAGCCCGACCGCTGCGCCTTATCCGGTAACTATCGT
CTTGAGTCCAACCCGGTAAGACACGACTTATCGCCACTGGCAGCAGCCACTGGTAACAGGATTAGCAGAG
CGAGGTATGTAGGCGGTGCTACAGAGTTCTTGAAGTGGTGGCCTAACTACGGCTACACTAGAAGGACAGT
ATTTGGTATCTGCGCTCTGCTGAAGCCAGTTACCTTCGGAAAAAGAGTTGGTAGCTCTTGATCCGGCAAA
CAAACCACCGCTGGTAGCGGTGGTTTTTTTGTTTGCAAGCAGCAGATTACGCGCAGAAAAAAAGGATTTC
AAGAAGATCCTTTGATCTTTTCTACGGGGTCTGACGCTCAGTGGAACGAAAACTCACGTTAAGGGATTTT
GGTCATGAGATTATCAAAAAGGATCTTCACCTAGATCCTTTTATAGTCCGGAAATACAGGAACGCACGCT
GGATGGCCCTTCGCTGGGATGGTGAAACCATGAAAAATGGCAGCTTCAGTGGATTAAGTGGGGGTAATGT
GGCCTGTACCCTCTGGTTGCATAGGTATTCATACGGTTAAAATTTATCAGGCGCGATTGCGGCAGTTTTT
CGGGTGGTTTGTTGCCATTTTTACCTGTCTGCTGCCGTGATCGCGCTGAACGCGTTTTAGCGGTGCGTAC
AATTAAGGGATTATGGTAAATCCACTTACTGTCTGCCCTCGTAGCCATCGAGATAAACCGCAGTACTCCG
GCCACGATGCGTCCGGC
Features (pLannotate 1.2.2; 26 found; start..end, strand, type, name):
     21..520     +  promoter       PGK promoter: mouse phosphoglycerate kinase 1 promoter
    567..2219    +  CDS            luciferase: firefly luciferase synthetic luc2 version of the luciferase gene
   3164..3280    -  CDS            C14orf178 (fragment): CN178_HUMAN - Experimental evidence at transcript level: Swiss-Prot protein existence level 2. From Homo sapiens (Human).
   3290..3306    -  promoter       ADH1 promoter (fragment): S. cerevisiae ADH1; promoter for alcohol dehydrogenase 1
   3875..4102    -  CDS            GVQW1 (fragment): GVQW1_HUMAN - Also known as TIGD1L2. Experimental evidence at transcript level: Swiss-Prot protein existence level 2. From Homo sapiens (Human).
   4135..4152    -  promoter       chicken β-actin promoter (fragment): contains a 21-bp deletion relative to the standard chicken β-actin promoter
   4230..4478    -  CDS            C16orf89 (fragment): CP089_HUMAN - Experimental evidence at protein level: Swiss-Prot protein existence level 1. From Homo sapiens (Human).
   4666..4688    +  promoter       URA3 promoter (fragment): S. cerevisiae URA3
   4699..4761    +  CDS            CCDC28A-AS1 (fragment): GVQW2_HUMAN - Also known as GVQW2 Protein predicted: Swiss-Prot protein existence level 4. From Homo sapiens (Human).
   4758..4898    +  CDS            C9orf85 (fragment): CI085_HUMAN - Experimental evidence at protein level: Swiss-Prot protein existence level 1. From Homo sapiens (Human).
   5146..5169    +  misc_feature   MCS (fragment): pUC18/19 multiple cloning site
   5176..5225    +  CDS            SET1 (fragment): solubility-enhancement tag derived from T7 phage gene 10B
   5233..5252    +  terminator     T7 terminator (fragment): transcription terminator for bacteriophage T7 RNA polymerase
   5274..5395    -  polyA_signal   SV40 poly(A) signal: SV40 polyadenylation signal
   5418..5486    -  CDS            large T antigen (fragment): large T antigen from SV40 (simian virus 40)
   5491..5523    +  rep_origin     M13 ori (fragment): M13 bacteriophage origin of replication; arrow indicates direction of (+) strand synthesis
   5524..5575    -  misc_feature   bom (fragment): basis of mobility region from pBR322
   5640..5997    +  promoter       SV40 promoter: SV40 enhancer and early promoter
   6048..6980    +  CDS            hRluc: Renilla luciferase human codon-optimized
   7031..7823    +  CDS            NeoR/KanR (fragment): aminoglycoside phosphotransferase from Tn5; aph(3')-II (or nptII); confers resistance to neomycin, kanamycin, and G418 (Geneticin®)
   7887..7935    +  polyA_signal   poly(A) signal: synthetic polyadenylation signal
   7956..8048    -  CDS            tnpA (fragment): TN5P_ECOLX - Also known as tnp. Experimental evidence at protein level: Swiss-Prot protein existence level 1. Mediates transposition of transposon Tn5 by a 'cut and paste' mechanism. First, the monomeric transposase binds the 19 bp inverted DNA repeats flanking the transposon. Then, dimerization of the DNA- bound transposase creates a synaptic DNA complex. After nicking of the first DNA strand, excision of the transposon proceeds through a series of intermediates. The transposase then mediates the insertion of the transposon at a new site by strand transfer. The activity of the wild- type tran
   8091..8195    +  promoter       AmpR promoter: bla
   8196..9056    +  CDS            AmpR: β-lactamase; bla; confers resistance to ampicillin, carbenicillin, and related antibiotics
   9214..9802    -  rep_origin     ori: high-copy-number ColE1/pMB1/pBR322/pUC origin of replication
   9918..10201   +  misc_feature   cer region: ColE1-derived recombination site that helps to maintain plasmids as monomers
