[The description below was written by a language model from this plasmid's Addgene catalogue record and pLannotate feature annotations shown in this document.]
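Description:
pmiRGLO-TMEM134-201 is a mammalian dual-luciferase reporter plasmid built on the Promega pmiRGLO backbone and used to test whether a microRNA acts on a particular 3' untranslated region. The sequenced plasmid is 10,237 nt. In bacteria it replicates from a high-copy ColE1/pUC-type origin, is selected with ampicillin through the β-lactamase gene, and carries a cer region that helps keep the plasmid monomeric.

The test cassette uses the mouse PGK-1 promoter to drive the synthetic luc2 firefly luciferase. Directly downstream of this coding sequence sits the roughly 2.9 kb human 3' UTR of the TMEM134-201 transcript, followed by an SV40 poly(A) signal. The insert was introduced by Gibson assembly, which destroyed the flanking NheI and XbaI cloning sites. Within the insert region, the automated annotation lists many short hits to human proteins and to yeast or chicken promoters. These are most likely incidental matches to the UTR sequence rather than functional parts, and the UTR itself is not annotated as a feature.

A second, independent cassette has the SV40 enhancer/early promoter driving humanised Renilla luciferase, immediately followed by a neomycin phosphotransferase sequence and a synthetic poly(A) signal. It provides an internal normalisation control and G418 selection in mammalian cells.

If a microRNA binds the TMEM134 UTR, firefly signal falls relative to Renilla, giving a ratiometric readout of repression from a single plasmid. The associated publication concerns the miR-124 regulatory network in human neurogenesis, which suggests this UTR was tested as a candidate miR-124 target, although the record does not state the microRNA explicitly.
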