Addgene plasmid #117371: pmiRGLO-TMEM134-201
Purpose: Dual luciferase assay for miRNA-targeted UTR
Depositing lab: Volker Busskamp. Depositing organization: Technische Universitaet Dresden. Publication: Combined Experimental and System-Level Analyses Reveal the Complex Regulatory Network of miR-124 during Human Neurogenesis. Kutsche LK, Gysi DM, Fallmann J, Lenk K, Petri R, Swiersy A, Klapper SD, Pircs K, Khattak S, Stadler PF, Jakobsson J, Nowick K, Busskamp V. Cell Syst. 2018 Sep 28. pii: S2405-4712(18)30358-2. doi: 10.1016/j.cels.2018.08.011. PubMed 30292704.
Backbone
  Vector backbone: pmiRGLO
  Backbone manufacturer: Promega
  Backbone size w/o insert (bp): 7334
  Vector type: Mammalian Expression, Luciferase
  Selectable markers: Neomycin (select with G418)
Growth in bacteria
  Bacterial resistance: Ampicillin, 100 μg/mL
  Growth temperature: 37°C
  Growth strain: DH5alpha
  Copy number: High Copy
Gene/Insert
  Gene/Insert name: 3' UTR TMEM134-201
  Species: H. sapiens (human)
  Insert size (bp): 2904
  Promoter: Murine PGK-1
  Tag / fusion protein: luciferase (N terminal on backbone)
  Cloning method: Gibson Cloning
  Sequencing primers: 5′ Fluc-F1 (AGAAGCTGCGCGGTGGTGTTGTG); 3′ T7terminal
Terms and licenses: Academic/Nonprofit Terms; Industry Terms: Not Available to Industry
Depositor comments: 5' NheI cloning site destroyed, 3' XbaI cloning site destroyed
How to cite: pmiRGLO-TMEM134-201 was a gift from Volker Busskamp (Addgene plasmid # 117371 ; http://n2t.net/addgene:117371 ; RRID:Addgene_117371)
